Addgene plasmid #91352: pHH0103_SH3PXD2A-3/5
Purpose: Protein expression and purification of human SH3 domain construct SH3PXD2A-3/5
Depositing lab: Sachdev Sidhu. Depositing organization: University of Toronto. Publication: Comprehensive Analysis of the Human SH3 Domain Family Reveals a Wide Variety of Non-canonical Specificities. Teyra J, Huang H, Jain S, Guan X, Dong A, Liu Y, Tempel W, Min J, Tong Y, Kim PM, Bader GD, Sidhu SS. Structure. 2017 Oct 3;25(10):1598-1610.e3. doi: 10.1016/j.str.2017.07.017. Epub 2017 Sep 7. PubMed 28890361.
Backbone
  Vector backbone: pHH0103
  Vector type: Bacterial Expression
Growth in bacteria
  Bacterial resistance: Ampicillin, 100 μg/mL
  Growth temperature: 37°C
  Growth strain: DH5alpha
  Copy number: Low Copy
Gene/Insert
  Gene/Insert name: SH3PXD2A-3/5
  Species: H. sapiens (human)
  Insert size (bp): 221
  Entrez Gene: SH3PXD2A (a.k.a. FISH, SH3MD1, TKS5)
  Cloning method: Restriction Enzyme; 5′ cloning site Sfi1 (unknown if destroyed); 3′ cloning site Not1 (unknown if destroyed)
Terms and licenses: Academic/Nonprofit Terms; Industry Terms: Not Available to Industry
How to cite: pHH0103_SH3PXD2A-3/5 was a gift from Sachdev Sidhu (Addgene plasmid # 91352 ; http://n2t.net/addgene:91352 ; RRID:Addgene_91352)
