[The description below was written by a language model from this plasmid's Addgene catalogue record and pLannotate feature annotations shown in this document.]
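Description:
pHH0103_SH3PXD2A-3/5 is a bacterial expression plasmid of about 6.9 kb, built on the pHH0103 backbone, for producing and purifying an isolated human SH3 domain in E. coli. The insert is a 221 bp fragment of human SH3PXD2A (also known as TKS5 or FISH); the name suggests the third of the protein's five SH3 domains. It was cloned between SfiI and NotI sites. The plasmid belongs to a study of binding specificities across the human SH3 domain family.

Expression is driven by the strong hybrid tac promoter, followed by a lac operator. A plasmid-borne lacI gene under the lacIq promoter supplies abundant repressor, so transcription stays off until it is induced with IPTG. The open reading frame begins with a 6xHis tag, continues through Schistosoma japonicum glutathione S-transferase, and ends with the SH3 domain. The resulting His-GST fusion can be purified by nickel or glutathione affinity. The automated annotation labels the insert region as a fragment of SH3PXD2B (TKS4), whereas the catalogue entry says SH3PXD2A. This probably reflects a homology match to the closely related paralogue, but the record does not resolve the discrepancy.

An fd terminator lies downstream of the fusion. Beyond it are M13 gene III fragments, which look like untranslated remnants of a phagemid ancestor. Propagation relies on a ColE1/pBR322-type origin with a bom site, and the rop gene is annotated only as fragments interrupted by an f1 origin. The repository lists the plasmid as low copy. Selection is by ampicillin through the bla gene, and the short tetracycline-resistance gene and promoter fragments are nonfunctional leftovers.
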