Features (pLannotate 1.2.2; 21 found; start..end, strand, type, name):
     50..127     +  promoter       lacIq promoter: lacI (mutant); In the lacIq allele, a single base change in the promoter boosts expression of the lacI gene about 10-fold.
    128..1210    +  CDS            lacI: lac repressor; lacI; The lac repressor binds to the lac operator to inhibit transcription in E. coli. This inhibition can be relieved by adding lactose or isopropyl-β-D-thiogalactopyranoside (IPTG).
   1223..1244    +  protein_bind   CAP binding site: CAP binding activates transcription in the presence of cAMP. E. coli catabolite activator protein
   1263..1280    +  promoter       tet promoter (fragment): E. coli promoter for tetracycline efflux protein gene
   1453..1481    +  promoter       tac promoter: strong E. coli promoter; hybrid between the trp and lac UV5 promoters
   1489..1505    +  protein_bind   lac operator: The lac repressor binds to the lac operator to inhibit transcription in E. coli. This inhibition can be relieved by adding lactose or isopropyl-β-D-thiogalactopyranoside (IPTG). lac repressor encoded by lacI
   1590..1607    +  CDS            6xHis: 6xHis affinity tag
   1623..2276    +  CDS            GST26_SCHJA: Experimental evidence at protein level: Swiss-Prot protein existence level 1. GST isoenzymes appear to play a central role in the parasite detoxification system. Other functions are also suspected including a role in increasing the solubility of haematin in the parasite gut. From Schistosoma japonicum (Blood fluke).
   2268..2543    +  CDS            SH3PXD2B (fragment): SPD2B_HUMAN - Also known as FAD49, KIAA1295, TKS4. Experimental evidence at protein level: Swiss-Prot protein existence level 1. Adapter protein involved in invadopodia and podosome formation and extracellular matrix degradation. Binds matrix metalloproteinases (ADAMs), NADPH oxidases (NOXs) and phosphoinositides. Acts as an organizer protein that allows NOX1- or NOX3-dependent reactive oxygen species (ROS) generation and ROS localization. Plays a role in mitotic clonal expansion during the immediate early stage of adipocyte differentiation (By similarity). From Homo sapiens (Human).
   2559..2606    +  terminator     fd terminator (sequence withheld): central terminator from bacteriophage fd (Otsuka and Kunisawa, 1982)
   2611..2823    +  CDS            M13 gene III (fragment) (sequence partly withheld): pIII; III; minor coat protein
   2838..3308    +  CDS            M13 gene III (fragment) (sequence partly withheld): pIII; III; minor coat protein
   3330..3400    +  CDS            TcR (fragment): tetracycline efflux protein; tet; confers resistance to tetracycline
   3642..4022    -  CDS            YPB1_ECOLX: Protein predicted: Swiss-Prot protein existence level 4. From Escherichia coli.
   4039..4190    +  CDS            rop (fragment): Rop protein, which maintains plasmids at low copy number; rop
   4226..4654    -  rep_origin     f1 ori (sequence partly withheld): f1 bacteriophage origin of replication; arrow indicates direction of (+) strand synthesis
   4663..4702    +  CDS            rop (fragment): Rop protein, which maintains plasmids at low copy number; rop
   4804..4944    +  misc_feature   bom: basis of mobility region from pBR322
   5130..5717    -  rep_origin     ori: high-copy-number ColE1/pMB1/pBR322/pUC origin of replication
   5891..6748    -  CDS            bla: BLAT_ECOLX - Experimental evidence at protein level: Swiss-Prot protein existence level 1. TEM-type are the most prevalent beta-lactamases in enterobacteria; they hydrolyze the beta-lactam bond in susceptible beta-lactam antibiotics, thus conferring resistance to penicillins and cephalosporins. TEM-3 and TEM-4 are capable of hydrolyzing cefotaxime and ceftazidime. TEM-5 is capable of hydrolyzing ceftazidime. TEM-6 is capable of hydrolyzing ceftazidime and aztreonam. TEM-8/CAZ-2, TEM- 16/CAZ-7 and TEM-24/CAZ-6 are markedly active against ceftazidime. IRT- 4 shows resistance to beta-lactamase in
   6749..6853    -  promoter       AmpR promoter: bla
>Addgene plasmid #91352 | pHH0103_SH3PXD2A-3/5 | addgene full sequence | sequence record 191905 | Addgene NGS Result
CCTATAAAAATAGGCGTATCACGAGGCCCTTTCGTCTTCAAGAATTCCCGACACCATCGAATGGTGCAAA
ACCTTTCGCGGTATGGCATGATAGCGCCCGGAAGAGAGTCAATTCAGGGTGGTGAATGTGAAACCAGTAA
CGTTATACGATGTCGCAGAGTATGCCGGTGTCTCTTATCAGACCGTTTCCCGCGTGGTGAACCAGGCCAG
CCACGTTTCTGCGAAAACGCGGGAAAAAGTGGAAGCGGCGATGGCGGAGCTGAATTACATTCCCAACCGC
GTGGCACAACAACTGGCGGGCAAACAGTCGTTGCTGATTGGCGTTGCCACCTCCAGTCTGGCCCTGCACG
CGCCGTCGCAAATTGTCGCGGCGATTAAATCTCGCGCCGATCAACTGGGTGCCAGCGTGGTGGTGTCGAT
GGTAGAACGAAGCGGCGTCGAAGCCTGTAAAGCGGCGGTGCACAATCTTCTCGCGCAACGCGTCAGTGGG
CTGATCATTAACTATCCGCTGGATGACCAGGATGCCATTGCTGTGGAAGCTGCCTGCACTAATGTTCCGG
CGTTATTTCTTGATGTCTCTGACCAGACACCCATCAACAGTATTATTTTCTCCCATGAAGACGGTACGCG
ACTGGGCGTGGAGCATCTGGTCGCATTGGGTCACCAGCAAATCGCGCTGTTAGCGGGCCCATTAAGTTCT
GTCTCGGCGCGTCTGCGTCTGGCTGGCTGGCATAAATATCTCACTCGCAATCAAATTCAGCCGATAGCGG
AACGGGAAGGCGACTGGAGTGCCATGTCCGGTTTTCAACAAACCATGCAAATGCTGAATGAGGGCATCGT
TCCCACTGCGATGCTGGTTGCCAACGATCAGATGGCGCTGGGCGCAATGCGCGCCATTACCGAGTCCGGG
CTGCGCGTTGGTGCGGATATCTCGGTAGTGGGATACGACGATACCGAAGACAGCTCATGTTATATCCCGC
CGTTAACCACCATCAAACAGGATTTTCGCCTGCTGGGGCAAACCAGCGTGGACCGCTTGCTGCAACTCTC
TCAGGGCCAGGCGGTGAAGGGCAATCAGCTGTTGCCCGTCTCACTGGTGAAAAGAAAAACCACCCTGGCG
CCCAATACGCAAACCGCCTCTCCCCGCGCGTTGGCCGATTCATTAATGCAGCTGGCACGACAGGTTTCCC
GACTGGAAAGCGGGCAGTGAGCGCAACGCAATTAATGTAAGTTAGCTCACTCATTAGGCACAATTCTCAT
GTTTGACAGCTTATCATCGACTGCACGGTGCACCAATGCTTCTGGCGTCAGGCAGCCATCGGAAGCTGTG
GTATGGCTGTGCAGGTCGTAAATCACTGCATAATTCGTGTCGCTCAAGGCGCACTCCCGTTCTGGATAAT
GTTTTTTGCGCCGACATCATAACGGTTCTGGCAAATATTCTGAAATGAGCTGTTGACAATTAATCATCGG
CTCGTATAATGTGTGGAATTGTGAGCGGATAACAATTTCACACAGGAAACAGCCAGTCCGTTTAGGTGTT
TTCACGAGCACTTCACCAACAAGGACCATAGATTATGAAAATCGAAGAACACCATCACCATCACCATTCC
AGCGGTAAGCTTATGTCCCCTATACTAGGTTATTGGAAAATTAAGGGCCTTGTGCAACCCACTCGACTTC
TTTTGGAATATCTTGAAGAAAAATATGAAGAGCATTTGTATGAGCGCGATGAAGGTGATAAATGGCGAAA
CAAAAAGTTTGAATTGGGTTTGGAGTTTCCCAATCTTCCTTATTATATTGATGGTGATGTTAAATTAACA
CAGTCTATGGCCATCATACGTTATATAGCTGACAAGCACAACATGTTGGGTGGTTGTCCAAAAGAGCGTG
CAGAGATTTCAATGCTTGAAGGAGCGGTTTTGGATATTAGATACGGTGTTTCGAGAATTGCATATAGTAA
AGACTTTGAAACTCTCAAAGTTGATTTTCTTAGCAAGCTACCTGAAATGCTGAAAATGTTCGAAGATCGT
TTATGTCATAAAACATATTTAAATGGTGATCATGTAACCCATCCTGACTTCATGTTGTATGACGCTCTTG
ATGTTGTTTTATACATGGACCCAATGTGCCTGGATGCGTTCCCAAAATTAGTTTGTTTTAAAAAACGTAT
TGAAGCTATCCCACAAATTGATAAGTACTTGAAATCCAGCAAGTATATAGCATGGCCTTTGCAGGGCTGG
CAAGCCACGTTTGGTGGTGGCGACCATCCTCCAAAATCGGATCTGGAAGTTCTGTTCCAGGGGCCCCTGT
CCAGCGGTCTGGTTCCGCGTGGTTCCGGTACCGCGGCCCAGCCGGCCATGGCCCAGGGCGCGCTGGTCGA
ATACTACACCATTGCCGAATTTCAGTCCTGCATTTCCGATGGTATTTCCTTCCGTGGTGGTCAAAAAGCC
GAAGTCATTGACAAAAACTCCGGTGGTTGGTGGTACGTTCAGATTGGTGAAAAAGAAGGTTGGGCACCAG
CATCCTACATTGATAAACGTAAAGCGGCCGCATA
[142 nt withheld, positions 2555-2696]
C
[98 nt withheld, positions 2698-2795]
AGTTTGTACTGGTGACGAAACTCAGTGTCTAGCTAGAGTGGC
[149 nt withheld, positions 2838-2986]
T
[41 nt withheld, positions 2988-3028]
T
[62 nt withheld, positions 3030-3091]
A
[35 nt withheld, positions 3093-3127]
CCTCCCTCAATCGGTTGAATGTCGCCCTTTTGTCTTTGGCGCTGGTAAACCATATGAA
[86 nt withheld, positions 3186-3271]
T
[54 nt withheld, positions 3273-3326]
CTAGCGCCGCCCTATACCTTGTCTGCCTCCCCGCGTTGCGTCGCGGTGCATGGAGCCGGGCCACCTCGAC
CTGAATGGAAGCCGGCGGCACCTCGCTAACGGATTCACCACTCCAAGAATTGGAGCCAATCAATTCTTGC
GGAGAACTGTGAATGCGCAAACCAACCCTTGGCAGAACATATCCATCGCGTCCGCCATCTCCAGCAGCCG
CACGCGGCGCATCTCGGGCAGCGTTGGGTCCTGGCCACGGGTGCGCATGATCGTGCTCCTGTCGTTGAGG
ACCCGGCTAGGCTGGCGGGGTTGCCTTACTGGTTAGCAGAATGAATCACCGATACGCGAGCGAACGTGAA
GCGACTGCTGCTGCAAAACGTCTGCGACCTGAGCAACAACATGAATGGTCTTCGGTTTCCGTGTTTCGTA
AAGTCTGGAAACGCGGAAGTCAGCGCCCTGCACCATTATGTTCCGGATCTGCATCGCAGGATGCTGCTGG
CTACCCTGTGGAACACCTACATCTGTATTAACGAAGCGCTGGCATTGACCCTGAGTGATTTTTCTCTGGT
CCCGCCGCATCCATACCGCCAGTTGTTTACCCTCACAACGTTCCAGTAACCGGGCATGTTCATCATCAGT
AACCCGTATCGTGAGCATCCTCTCTCGTTTCATCGGTATCATTACCCCCATGAACAGAAATCCCCCTTAC
ACGGAGGCATCAGTGACCAAACAGGAAAAAACCGCCCTTAACATGGCCCGCTTTATCAGAAGCCAGACAT
TAACGCTTCTGGAGAAACTCAACGAGCTGGACGCGGATGAACAGGCAGACATCTGTGAATCGCTTCACGA
CCACGCTGATGAGCTTTACCGCAGGATCCGCGAAATTGTAAGCGTTAATATTTTGTTAAAATTCGCGTTA
AATTTTTGTTAAATCAGCTCATTTTTTAACCAATAGGCCGAAATCGGCAAAATCCCTTATAAATCAAAAG
AATAGACCGAGATAGGGT
[37 nt withheld, positions 4325-4361]
AAAGAACGTGGACTCCAACGTCAAAGG
[49 nt withheld, positions 4389-4437]
T
[91 nt withheld, positions 4439-4529]
G
[124 nt withheld, positions 4531-4654]
CGCGGATCCTGCCTCGCGCGTTTCGGTGATGACGGTGAAAACCTCTGACACATGCAGCTCCCGGAGACGG
TCACAGCTTGTCTGTAAGCGGATGCCGGGAGCAGACAAGCCCGTCAGGGCGCGTCAGCGGGTGTTGGCGG
GTGTCGGGGCGCAGCCATGACCCAGTCACGTAGCGATAGCGGAGTGTATACTGGCTTAACTATGCGGCAT
CAGAGCAGATTGTACTGAGAGTGCACCATATGCGGTGTGAAATACCGCACAGATGCGTAAGGAGAAAATA
CCGCATCAGGCGCTCTTCCGCTTCCTCGCTCACTGACTCGCTGCGCTCGGTCGTTCGGCTGCGGCGAGCG
GTATCAGCTCACTCAAAGGCGGTAATACGGTTATCCACAGAATCAGGGGATAACGCAGGAAAGAACATGT
GAGCAAAAGGCCAGCAAAAGGCCAGGAACCGTAAAAAGGCCGCGTTGCTGGCGTTTTTCCATAGGCTCCG
CCCCCCTGACGAGCATCACAAAAATCGACGCTCAAGTCAGAGGTGGCGAAACCCGACAGGACTATAAAGA
TACCAGGGTTTCCCCCTGGAAGCTCCCTCGTGCGCTCTCCTGTTCCGACCCTGCCGCTTACCGGATACCT
GTCCGCCTTTCTCCCTTCGGGAAGCGTGGCGCTTTCTCATAGCTCACGCTGTAGGTATCTCAGTTCGGTG
TAGGTCGTTCGCTCCAAGCTGGGCTGTGTGCACGAACCCCCCGTTCAGCCCGACCGCTGCGCCTTATCCG
GTAACTATCGTCTTGAGTCCAACCCGGTAAGACACGACTTATCGCCACTGGCAGCAGCCACTGGTAACAG
GATTAGCAGAGCGAGGTATGTAGGCGGTGCTACAGAGTTCTTGAAGTGGTGGCCTAACTACGGCTACACT
AGAAGGACAGTATTTGGTATCTGCGCTCTGCTGAAGCCAGTTACCTTCGGAAAAAGAGTTGGTAGCTCTT
GATCCGGCAAACAAACCACCGCTGGTAGCGGTGGTTTTTTTGTTTGCAAGCAGCAGATTACGCGCAGAAA
AAAAGGATCTCAAGAAGATCCTTTGATCTTTTCTACGGGGTCTGACGCTCAGTGGAACGAAAACTCACGT
TAAGGGATTTTGGTCATGAGATTATCAAAAAGGATCTTCACCTAGATCCTTTTAAATTAAAAATGAAGTT
TTAAATCAATCTAAAGTATATATGAGTAAACTTGGTCTGACAGTTACCAATGCTTAATCAGTGAGGCACC
TATCTCAGCGATCTGTCTATTTCGTTCATCCATAGTTGCCTGACTCCCCGTCGTGTAGATAACTACGATA
CGGGAGGGCTTACCATCTGGCCCCAGTGCTGCAATGATACCGCGAGACCCACGCTCACCGGCTCCAGATT
TATCAGCAATAAACCAGCCAGCCGGAAGGGCCGAGCGCAGAAGTGGTCCTGCAACTTTATCCGCCTCCAT
CCAGTCTATTAATTGTTGCCGGGAAGCTAGAGTAAGTAGTTCGCCAGTTAATAGTTTGCGCAACGTTGTT
GCCATTGCTGCAGGCATCGTGGTGTCACGCTCGTCGTTTGGTATGGCTTCATTCAGCTCCGGTTCCCAAC
GATCAAGGCGAGTTACATGATCCCCCATATTGTGCAAAAAAGCGGTTAGCTCCTTCGGTCCTCCGATCGT
TGTCAGAAGTAAGTTGGCCGCAGTGTTATCACTCATGGTTATGGCAGCACTGCATAATTCTCTTACTGTC
ATGCCATCCGTAAGATGCTTTTCTGTGACTGGTGAGTACTCAACCAAGTCATTCTGAGAATAGTGTATGC
GGCGACCGAGTTGCTCTTGCCCGGCGTCAACACGGGATAATACCGCGCCACATAGCAGAACTTTAAAAGT
GCTCATCATTGGAAAACGTTCTTCGGGGCGAAAACTCTCAAGGATCTTACCGCTGTTGAGATCCAGTTCG
ATGTAACCCACTCGTGCACCCAACTGATCTTCAGCATCTTTTACTTTCACCAGCGTTTCTGGGTGAGCAA
AAACAGGAAGGCAAAATGCCGCAAAAAAGGGAATAAGGGCGACACGGAAATGTTGAATACTCATACTCTT
CCTTTTTCAATATTATTGAAGCATTTATCAGGGTTATTGTCTCATGAGCGGATACATATTTGAATGTATT
TAGAAAAATAAACAAATAGGGGTTCCGCGCACATTTCCCCGAAAAGTGCCACCTGACGTCTAAGAAACCA
TTATTATCATGACATTAA
