>Addgene plasmid #91352 | pHH0103_SH3PXD2A-3/5 | depositor partial sequence | sequence record 175840 | insert sequence
GGTACCGAATTCGGATCCGCGCGCTGGTCGAATACTACACCATTGCCGAATTTCAGTCCTGCATTTCCGA
TGGTATTTCCTTCCGTGGTGGTCAAAAAGCCGAAGTCATTGACAAAAACTCCGGTGGTTGGTGGTACGTT
CAGATTGGTGAAAAAGAAGGTTGGGCACCAGCATCCTACATTGATAAACGTAAAGCGGCCGCTAGCTAAG
TCGACGAGCTC
